>Addgene plasmid #128684 | pLVX-Flag-Polß(TM/K206A/K244A)-IRES-puro | addgene full sequence | sequence record 320742 | Addgene NGS Result
GTGGCGCCCGAACAGGGACTTGAAAGCGAAAGGGAAACCAGAGGAGCTCTCTCGACGCAGGACTCGGCTT
GCTGAAGCGCGCACGGCAAGAGGCGAGGGGCGGCGACTGGTGAGTACGCCAAAAATTTTGACTAGCGGAG
GCTAGAAGGAGAGAGATGGGTGCGAGAGCGTCAGTATTAAGCGGGGGAGAATTAGATCGCGATGGGAAAA
AATTCGGTTAAGGCCAGGGGGAAAGAAAAAATATAAATTAAAACATATAGTATGGGCAAGCAGGGAGCTA
GAACGATTCGCAGTTAATCCTGGCCTGTTAGAAACATCAGAAGGCTGTAGACAAATACTGGGACAGCTAC
AACCATCCCTTCAGACAGGATCAGAAGAACTTAGATCATTATATAATACAGTAGCAACCCTCTATTGTGT
GCATCAAAGGATAGAGATAAAAGACACCAAGGAAGCTTTAGACAAGATAGAGGAAGAGCAAAACAAAAGT
AAGACCACCGCACAGCAAGCGGCCGGCCGCTGATCTTCAGACCTGGAGGAGGAGATATGAGGGACAATTG
GAGAAGTGAATTATATAAATATAAAGTAGTAAAAATTGAACCATTAGGAGTAGCACCCACCAAGGCAAAG
AGAAGAGTGGTGCAGAGAGAAAAAAGAGCAGTGGGAATAGGAGCTTTGTTCCTTGGGTTCTTGGGAGCAG
CAGGAAGCACTATGGGCGCAGCGTCAATGACGCTGACGGTACAGGCCAGACAATTATTGTCTGGTATAGT
GCAGCAGCAGAACAATTTGCTGAGGGCTATTGAGGCGCAACAGCATCTGTTGCAACTCACAGTCTGGGGC
ATCAAGCAGCTCCAGGCAAGAATCCTGGCTGTGGAAAGATACCTAAAGGATCAACAGCTCCTGGGGATTT
GGGGTTGCTCTGGAAAACTCATTTGCACCACTGCTGTGCCTTGGAATGCTAGTTGGAGTAATAAATCTCT
GGAACAGATTTGGAATCACACGACCTGGATGGAGTGGGACAGAGAAATTAACAATTACACAAGCTTAATA
CACTCCTTAATTGAAGAATCGCAAAACCAGCAAGAAAAGAATGAACAAGAATTATTGGAATTAGATAAAT
GGGCAAGTTTGTGGAATTGGTTTAACATAACAAATTGGCTGTGGTATATAAAATTATTCATAATGATAGT
AGGAGGCTTGGTAGGTTTAAGAATAGTTTTTGCTGTACTTTCTATAGTGAATAGAGTTAGGCAGGGATAT
TCACCATTATCGTTTCAGACCCACCTCCCAACCCCGAGGGGACCCGACAGGCCCGAAGGAATAGAAGAAG
AAGGTGGAGAGAGAGACAGAGACAGATCCATTCGATTAGTGAACGGATCTCGACGGTATCGCCTTTAAAA
GAAAAGGGGGGATTGGGGGGTACAGTGCAGGGGAAAGAATAGTAGACATAATAGCAACAGACATACAAAC
TAAAGAATTACAAAAACAAATTACAAAAATTCAAAATTTTCGGGTTTATTACAGGGACAGCAGAGATCCA
GTTTATCGATAAGCTTGGGAGTTCCGCGTTACATAACTTACGGTAAATGGCCCGCCTGGCTGACCGCCCA
ACGACCCCCGCCCATTGACGTCAATAATGACGTATGTTCCCATAGTAACGCCAATAGGGACTTTCCATTG
ACGTCAATGGGTGGAGTATTTACGGTAAACTGCCCACTTGGCAGTACATCAAGTGTATCATATGCCAAGT
ACGCCCCCTATTGACGTCAATGACGGTAAATGGCCCGCCTGGCATTATGCCCAGTACATGACCTTATGGG
ACTTTCCTACTTGGCAGTACATCTACGTATTAGTCATCGCTATTACCATGGTGATGCGGTTTTGGCAGTA
CATCAATGGGCGTGGATAGCGGTTTGACTCACGGGGATTTCCAAGTCTCCACCCCATTGACGTCAATGGG
AGTTTGTTTTGGCACCAAAATCAACGGGACTTTCCAAAATGTCGTAACAACTCCGCCCCATTGACGCAAA
TGGGCGGTAGGCGTGTACGGTGGGAGGTCTATATAAGCAGAGCTCGTTTAGTGAACCGTCAGATCGCCTG
GAGACGCCATCCACGCTGTTTTGACCTCCATAGAAGACACCGACTCTACTAGAGGATCTATTTCCGGTGA
ATTCCTCGAGACTAGATCAACAAGTTTGTACAAAAAAGCAGGCTCCGCGGCCGCCCCCTTCACCATGGAC
TACAAAGACGATGACGATAAAGGCATGAGCAAACGGAAGGCGCCGCAGGAGACTCTCAACGGGGGAATCA
CCGACATGCTCACAGAACTCGCAAACTTTGAGAAGAACGTGAGCCAAGCTATCCACAAGTACAATGCTTA
CAGAAAAGCAGCATCTGTTATAGCAAAATACCCACACAAAATAAAGAGTGGAGCTGAAGCTAAGAAATTG
CCTGGAGTAGGAACAAAAATTGCTGAAAAGATTGATGAGTTTTTAGCAACTGGAAAATTACGTAAACTGG
AAAAGATTCGGCAGGATGATACGAGTTCATCCATCAATTTCCTGACTCGAGTTAGTGGCATTGGTCCATC
TGCTGCAAGGAAGTTTGTAGATGAAGGAATTAAAACACTAGAAGATCTCAGAAAAAATGAAGATAAATTG
AACCATCATCAGCGAATTGGGCTGAAATATTTTGGGGACTTTGAAAAAAGAATTCCTCGTGAAGAGATGT
TACAAATGCAAGATATTGTACTAAATGAAGTTAAAAAAGTGGATTCTGAATACATTGCTACAGTCTGTGG
CAGTTTCAGAAGAGGTGCAGAGTCCAGTGGTGACATGGATGTTCTCCTGACCCATCCCAGCTTCACTTCA
GAATCAACCGCACAGCCAAAACTGTTACATCAGGTTGTGGAGCAGTTACAAAAGGTTCATTTTATCACAG
ATACCCTGTCAAAGGGTGAGACAAAGTTCATGGGTGTTTGCCAGCTTCCCAGTGCAAATGATGAAAAAGA
ATATCCACACAGAAGAATTGATATCAGGTTGATACCCAAAGATCAGTATTACTGTGGTGTTCTCTATTTC
ACTGGGAGTGATATTTTCAATAAGAATATGAGGGCTCATGCCCTAGAAAAGGGTTTCACAATCAATGAGT
ACACCATCCGTCCCCGGGGACGCACTGGACGTGCAGGAGAACCCCTGCCAGTGGATAGTGAAAAAGACAT
CTTTGATTACATCCAGTGGAAATACCGGGAACCCAAGGACCGGAGCGAATGAAAGGGTGGGCGCGCCGAC
CCAGCTTTCTTGTACAAAGTGGTTGATCTAGTTCTAGAGCGGCCGCGGATCCCGCCCCTCTCCCTCCCCC
CCCCCTAACGTTACTGGCCGAAGCCGCTTGGAATAAGGCCGGTGTGCGTTTGTCTATATGTTATTTTCCA
CCATATTGCCGTCTTTTGGCAATGTGAGGGCCCGGAAACCTGGCCCTGTCTTCTTGACGAGCATTCCTAG
GGGTCTTTCCCCTCTCGCCAAAGGAATGCAAGGTCTGTTGAATGTCGTGAAGGAAGCAGTTCCTCTGGAA
GCTTCTTGAAGACAAACAACGTCTGTAGCGACCCTTTGCAGGCAGCGGAACCCCCCACCTGGCGACAGGT
GCCTCTGCGGCCAAAAGCCACGTGTATAAGATACACCTGCAAAGGCGGCACAACCCCAGTGCCACGTTGT
GAGTTGGATAGTTGTGGAAAGAGTCAAATGGCTCTCCTCAAGCGTATTCAACAAGGGGCTGAAGGATGCC
CAGAAGGTACCCCATTGTATGGGATCTGATCTGGGGCCTCGGTGCACATGCTTTACATGTGTTTAGTCGA
GGTTAAAAAAACGTCTAGGCCCCCCGAACCACGGGGACGTGGTTTTCCTTTGAAAAACACGATGATAAGC
TTGCCACAACCCACAAGGAGACGACCTTCCATGACCGAGTACAAGCCCACGGTGCGCCTCGCCACCCGCG
ACGACGTCCCCCGGGCCGTACGCACCCTCGCCGCCGCGTTCGCCGACTACCCCGCCACGCGCCACACCGT
CGACCCGGACCGCCACATCGAGCGGGTCACCGAGCTGCAAGAACTCTTCCTCACGCGCGTCGGGCTCGAC
ATCGGCAAGGTGTGGGTCGCGGACGACGGCGCCGCGGTGGCGGTCTGGACCACGCCGGAGAGCGTCGAAG
CGGGGGCGGTGTTCGCCGAGATCGGCCCGCGCATGGCCGAGTTGAGCGGTTCCCGGCTGGCCGCGCAGCA
ACAGATGGAAGGCCTCCTGGCGCCGCACCGGCCCAAGGAGCCCGCGTGGTTCCTGGCCACCGTCGGCGTC
TCGCCCGACCACCAGGGCAAGGGTCTGGGCAGCGCCGTCGTGCTCCCCGGAGTGGAGGCGGCCGAGCGCG
CCGGGGTGCCCGCCTTCCTGGAGACCTCCGCGCCCCGCAACCTCCCCTTCTACGAGCGGCTCGGCTTCAC
CGTCACCGCCGACGTCGAGGTGCCCGAAGGACCGCGCACCTGGTGCATGACCCGCAAGCCCGGTGCCTAG
ACGCGTCTGGAACAATCAACCTCTGGATTACAAAATTTGTGAAAGATTGACTGGTATTCTTAACTATGTT
GCTCCTTTTACGCTATGTGGATACGCTGCTTTAATGCCTTTGTATCATGCTATTGCTTCCCGTATGGCTT
TCATTTTCTCCTCCTTGTATAAATCCTGGTTGCTGTCTCTTTATGAGGAGTTGTGGCCCGTTGTCAGGCA
ACGTGGCGTGGTGTGCACTGTGTTTGCTGACGCAACCCCCACTGGTTGGGGCATTGCCACCACCTGTCAG
CTCCTTTCCGGGACTTTCGCTTTCCCCCTCCCTATTGCCACGGCGGAACTCATCGCCGCCTGCCTTGCCC
GCTGCTGGACAGGGGCTCGGCTGTTGGGCACTGACAATTCCGTGGTGTTGTCGGGGAAGCTGACGTCCTT
TCCATGGCTGCTCGCCTGTGTTGCCACCTGGATTCTGCGCGGGACGTCCTTCTGCTACGTCCCTTCGGCC
CTCAATCCAGCGGACCTTCCTTCCCGCGGCCTGCTGCCGGCTCTGCGGCCTCTTCCGCGTCTTCGCCTTC
GCCCTCAGACGAGTCGGATCTCCCTTTGGGCCGCCTCCCCGCCTGGAATTAATTCTGCAGTCGAGACCTA
GAAAAACATGGAGCAATCACAAGTAGCAATACAGCAGCTACCAATGCTGATTGTGCCTGGCTAGAAGCAC
AAGAGGAGGAGGAGGTGGGTTTTCCAGTCACACCTCAGGTACCTTTAAGACCAATGACTTACAAGGCAGC
TGTAGATCTTAGCCACTTTTTAAAAGAAAAGAGGGGACTGGAAGGGCTAATTCACTCCCAACGAAGACAA
GATATCCTTGATCTGTGGATCTACCACACACAAGGCTACTTCCCTGATTAGCAGAACTACACACCAGGGC
CAGGGGTCAGATATCCACTGACCTTTGGATGGTGCTACAAGCTAGTACCAGTTGAGCCAGATAAGGTAGA
AGAGGCCAATAAAGGAGAGAACACCAGCTTGTTACACCCTGTGAGCCTGCATGGGATGGATGACCCGGAG
AGAGAAGTGTTAGAGTGGAGGTTTGACAGCCGCCTAGCATTTCATCACGTGGCCCGAGAGCTGCATCCGG
AGTACTTCAAGAACTGCTGATATCGAGCTTGCTACAAGGGACTTTCCGCTGGGGACTTTCCAGGGAGGCG
TGGCCTGGGCGGGACTGGGGAGTGGCGAGCCCTCAGATCCTGCATATAAGCAGCTGCTTTTTGCCTGTAC
TGGGTCTCTCTGGTTAGACCAGATCTGAGCCTGGGAGCTCTCTGGCTAACTAGGGAACCCACTGCTTAAG
CCTCAATAAAGCTTGCCTTGAGTGCTTCAAGTAGTGTGTGCCCGTCTGTTGTGTGACTCTGGTAACTAGA
GATCCCTCAGACCCTTTTAGTCAGTGTGGAAAATCTCTAGCAGTAGTAGTTCATGTCATCTTATTATTCA
GTATTTATAACTTGCAAAGAAATGAATATCAGAGAGTGAGAGGCCTTGACATTGCTAGCGTTTACCGTCG
ACCTCTAGCTAGAGCTTGGCGTAATCATGGTCATAGCTGTTTCCTGTGTGAAATTGTTATCCGCTCACAA
TTCCACACAACATACGAGCCGGAAGCATAAAGTGTAAAGCCTGGGGTGCCTAATGAGTGAGCTAACTCAC
ATTAATTGCGTTGCGCTCACTGCCCGCTTTCCAGTCGGGAAACCTGTCGTGCCAGCTGCATTAATGAATC
GGCCAACGCGCGGGGAGAGGCGGTTTGCGTATTGGGCGCTCTTCCGCTTCCTCGCTCACTGACTCGCTGC
GCTCGGTCGTTCGGCTGCGGCGAGCGGTATCAGCTCACTCAAAGGCGGTAATACGGTTATCCACAGAATC
AGGGGATAACGCAGGAAAGAACATGTGAGCAAAAGGCCAGCAAAAGGCCAGGAACCGTAAAAAGGCCGCG
TTGCTGGCGTTTTTCCATAGGCTCCGCCCCCCTGACGAGCATCACAAAAATCGACGCTCAAGTCAGAGGT
GGCGAAACCCGACAGGACTATAAAGATACCAGGCGTTTCCCCCTGGAAGCTCCCTCGTGCGCTCTCCTGT
TCCGACCCTGCCGCTTACCGGATACCTGTCCGCCTTTCTCCCTTCGGGAAGCGTGGCGCTTTCTCATAGC
TCACGCTGTAGGTATCTCAGTTCGGTGTAGGTCGTTCGCTCCAAGCTGGGCTGTGTGCACGAACCCCCCG
TTCAGCCCGACCGCTGCGCCTTATCCGGTAACTATCGTCTTGAGTCCAACCCGGTAAGACACGACTTATC
GCCACTGGCAGCAGCCACTGGTAACAGGATTAGCAGAGCGAGGTATGTAGGCGGTGCTACAGAGTTCTTG
AAGTGGTGGCCTAACTACGGCTACACTAGAAGAACAGTATTTGGTATCTGCGCTCTGCTGAAGCCAGTTA
CCTTCGGAAAAAGAGTTGGTAGCTCTTGATCCGGCAAACAAACCACCGCTGGTAGCGGTGGTTTTTTTGT
TTGCAAGCAGCAGATTACGCGCAGAAAAAAAGGATCTCAAGAAGATCCTTTGATCTTTTCTACGGGGTCT
GACGCTCAGTGGAACGAAAACTCACGTTAAGGGATTTTGGTCATGAGATTATCAAAAAGGATCTTCACCT
AGATCCTTTTAAATTAAAAATGAAGTTTTAAATCAATCTAAAGTATATATGAGTAAACTTGGTCTGACAG
TTACCAATGCTTAATCAGTGAGGCACCTATCTCAGCGATCTGTCTATTTCGTTCATCCATAGTTGCCTGA
CTCCCCGTCGTGTAGATAACTACGATACGGGAGGGCTTACCATCTGGCCCCAGTGCTGCAATGATACCGC
GAGACCCACGCTCACCGGCTCCAGATTTATCAGCAATAAACCAGCCAGCCGGAAGGGCCGAGCGCAGAAG
TGGTCCTGCAACTTTATCCGCCTCCATCCAGTCTATTAATTGTTGCCGGGAAGCTAGAGTAAGTAGTTCG
CCAGTTAATAGTTTGCGCAACGTTGTTGCCATTGCTACAGGCATCGTGGTGTCACGCTCGTCGTTTGGTA
TGGCTTCATTCAGCTCCGGTTCCCAACGATCAAGGCGAGTTACATGATCCCCCATGTTGTGCAAAAAAGC
GGTTAGCTCCTTCGGTCCTCCGATCGTTGTCAGAAGTAAGTTGGCCGCAGTGTTATCACTCATGGTTATG
GCAGCACTGCATAATTCTCTTACTGTCATGCCATCCGTAAGATGCTTTTCTGTGACTGGTGAGTACTCAA
CCAAGTCATTCTGAGAATAGTGTATGCGGCGACCGAGTTGCTCTTGCCCGGCGTCAATACGGGATAATAC
CGCGCCACATAGCAGAACTTTAAAAGTGCTCATCATTGGAAAACGTTCTTCGGGGCGAAAACTCTCAAGG
ATCTTACCGCTGTTGAGATCCAGTTCGATGTAACCCACTCGTGCACCCAACTGATCTTCAGCATCTTTTA
CTTTCACCAGCGTTTCTGGGTGAGCAAAAACAGGAAGGCAAAATGCCGCAAAAAAGGGAATAAGGGCGAC
ACGGAAATGTTGAATACTCATACTCTTCCTTTTTCAATATTATTGAAGCATTTATCAGGGTTATTGTCTC
ATGAGCGGATACATATTTGAATGTATTTAGAAAAATAAACAAATAGGGGTTCCGCGCACATTTCCCCGAA
AAGTGCCACCTGACGTCGACGGATCGGGAGATCAACTTGTTTATTGCAGCTTATAATGGTTACAAATAAA
GCAATAGCATCACAAATTTCACAAATAAAGCATTTTTTTCACTGCATTCTAGTTGTGGTTTGTCCAAACT
CATCAATGTATCTTATCATGTCTGGATCAACTGGATAACTCAAGCTAACCAAAATCATCCCAAACTTCCC
ACCCCATACCCTATTACCACTGCCAATTACCTGTGGTTTCATTTACTCTAAACCTGTGATTCCTCTGAAT
TATTTTCATTTTAAAGAAATTGTATTTGTTAAATATGTACTACAAACTTAGTAGTTGGAAGGGCTAATTC
ACTCCCAAAGAAGACAAGATATCCTTGATCTGTGGATCTACCACACACAAGGCTACTTCCCTGATTAGCA
GAACTACACACCAGGGCCAGGGGTCAGATATCCACTGACCTTTGGATGGTGCTACAAGCTAGTACCAGTT
GAGCCAGATAAGGTAGAAGAGGCCAATAAAGGAGAGAACACCAGCTTGTTACACCCTGTGAGCCTGCATG
GGATGGATGACCCGGAGAGAGAAGTGTTAGAGTGGAGGTTTGACAGCCGCCTAGCATTTCATCACGTGGC
CCGAGAGCTGCATCCGGAGTACTTCAAGAACTGCTGATATCGAGCTTGCTACAAGGGACTTTCCGCTGGG
GACTTTCCAGGGAGGCGTGGCCTGGGCGGGACTGGGGAGTGGCGAGCCCTCAGATCCTGCATATAAGCAG
CTGCTTTTTGCCTGTACTGGGTCTCTCTGGTTAGACCAGATCTGAGCCTGGGAGCTCTCTGGCTAACTAG
GGAACCCACTGCTTAAGCCTCAATAAAGCTTGCCTTGAGTGCTTCAAGTAGTGTGTGCCCGTCTGTTGTG
TGACTCTGGTAACTAGAGATCCCTCAGACCCTTTTAGTCAGTGTGGAAAATCTCTAGCA
