[The description below was written by a language model from this plasmid's Addgene catalogue record.]
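Description:
pLVX-Flag-Polß(TM/K206A/K244A)-IRES-puro is a lentiviral mammalian expression plasmid built on the pLVX-GW-IRES-puro backbone, with a recorded total size of about 9.3 kb. It is propagated in bacteria under ampicillin selection. No feature table accompanies the record, so the origin of replication, the LTRs, the packaging signal and other lentiviral elements are not individually documented, although the vector type implies that the cassette is intended to be packaged into lentiviral particles for transduction and stable integration into target cells.

The payload is the human DNA polymerase beta (POLB) coding sequence, roughly 1 kb, carrying an N-terminal Flag epitope tag and driven by the CMV promoter. The insert bears five substitutions. The "TM" triple mutant is given in the purpose line as L301R/V303R/V306R and is combined with K206A and K244A. The separate mutation field lists V303R twice and omits V306R, which looks like a typographical slip. Downstream of the insert, an IRES links a puromycin resistance gene to the same transcript, so that drug-resistant cells should also express the tagged polymerase. The catalogue's selectable marker field instead lists neomycin/G418, which conflicts with the plasmid name, the backbone name and the stated purpose, all of which indicate puromycin. The "GW" in the backbone name and the pENTR sequencing primers suggest that the insert was first TOPO-cloned into an entry vector and then transferred by Gateway recombination.

The stated use is mammalian expression of this mutant Flag-Polß protein with puromycin selection. The associated publication concerns regulation of DNA repair through the interaction between XRCC1 and polymerase beta, though the record does not state the functional effect of each mutation.
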