Addgene plasmid #128684: pLVX-Flag-Polß(TM/K206A/K244A)-IRES-puro
Purpose: mammalian expression of Flag-Polß(TM/K206A/K244A: L301R/V303R/V306R/K206A/K244A)) protein with puromycin selection
Depositing lab: Robert Sobol. Depositing organization: University of Pittsburgh (University, School of Medicine, and Cancer Institute). Publication: HSP90 regulates DNA repair via the interaction between XRCC1 and DNA polymerase beta. Fang Q, Inanc B, Schamus S, Wang XH, Wei L, Brown AR, Svilar D, Sugrue KF, Goellner EM, Zeng X, Yates NA, Lan L, Vens C, Sobol RW. Nat Commun. 2014 Nov 26;5:5513. doi: 10.1038/ncomms6513. PubMed 25423885.
Backbone
  Vector backbone: pLVX-GW-IRES-puro
  Backbone size w/o insert (bp): 8247
  Total vector size (bp): 9276
  Vector type: Mammalian Expression, Lentiviral
  Selectable markers: Neomycin (select with G418)
Growth in bacteria
  Bacterial resistance: Ampicillin, 100 μg/mL
  Growth temperature: 37°C
  Growth strain: NEB Stable
  Copy number: Unknown
Gene/Insert
  Gene/Insert name: PolB (alt name: DNA polymerase beta)
  Species: H. sapiens (human)
  Insert size (bp): 1038
  Mutation: L301R/V303R/V303R/K206A/K244A
  GenBank ID: NM_002690
  Entrez Gene: POLB
  Promoter: CMV
  Tag / fusion protein: Flag tag (N terminal on insert)
  Cloning method: TOPO Cloning
  Sequencing primers: 5′ M13-Forward for pENTR; 3′ M13-Reverse for pENTR
Terms and licenses: Academic/Nonprofit Terms; Industry Terms: Not Available to Industry
How to cite: pLVX-Flag-Polß(TM/K206A/K244A)-IRES-puro was a gift from Robert Sobol (Addgene plasmid # 128684 ; http://n2t.net/addgene:128684 ; RRID:Addgene_128684)
